>Addgene plasmid #73320 | Artichoke | depositor full sequence | sequence record 135028 | Artichoke sequence 10568 bps
CGAACGACCGAGCGCAGCGAGTCAGTGAGCGAGGAAGCGGAAGAGCGCCCAATACGCAAACCGCCTCTCC
CCGCGCGTTGGCCGATTCATTAATGCAGCTGGCACGACAGGTTTCCCGACTGGAAAGCGGGCAGTGAGCG
CAACGCAATTAATGTGAGTTAGCTCACTCATTAGGCACCCCAGGCTTTACACTTTATGCTTCCGGCTCGT
ATGTTGTGTGGAATTGTGAGCGGATAACAATTTCACACAGGAAACAGCTATGACCATGATTACGCCAAGC
GCGCAATTAACCCTCACTAAAGGGAACAAAAGCTGGAGCTGCAAGCTTAATGTAGTCTTATGCAATACTC
TTGTAGTCTTGCAACATGGTAACGATGAGTTAGCAACATGCCTTACAAGGAGAGAAAAAGCACCGTGCAT
GCCGATTGGTGGAAGTAAGGTGGTACGATCGTGCCTTATTAGGAAGGCAACAGACGGGTCTGACATGGAT
TGGACGAACCACTGAATTGCCGCATTGCAGAGATATTGTATTTAAGTGCCTAGCTCGATACATAAACGGG
TCTCTCTGGTTAGACCAGATCTGAGCCTGGGAGCTCTCTGGCTAACTAGGGAACCCACTGCTTAAGCCTC
AATAAAGCTTGCCTTGAGTGCTTCAAGTAGTGTGTGCCCGTCTGTTGTGTGACTCTGGTAACTAGAGATC
CCTCAGACCCTTTTAGTCAGTGTGGAAAATCTCTAGCAGTGGCGCCCGAACAGGGACTTGAAAGCGAAAG
GGAAACCAGAGGAGCTCTCTCGACGCAGGACTCGGCTTGCTGAAGCGCGCACGGCAAGAGGCGAGGGGCG
GCGACTGGTGAGTACGCCAAAAATTTTGACTAGCGGAGGCTAGAAGGAGAGAGATGGGTGCGAGAGCGTC
AGTATTAAGCGGGGGAGAATTAGATCGCGATGGGAAAAAATTCGGTTAAGGCCAGGGGGAAAGAAAAAAT
ATAAATTAAAACATATAGTATGGGCAAGCAGGGAGCTAGAACGATTCGCAGTTAATCCTGGCCTGTTAGA
AACATCAGAAGGCTGTAGACAAATACTGGGACAGCTACAACCATCCCTTCAGACAGGATCAGAAGAACTT
AGATCATTATATAATACAGTAGCAACCCTCTATTGTGTGCATCAAAGGATAGAGATAAAAGACACCAAGG
AAGCTTTAGACAAGATAGAGGAAGAGCAAAACAAAAGTAAGACCACCGCACAGCAAGCGGCCGCTGATCT
TCAGACCTGGAGGAGGAGATATGAGGGACAATTGGAGAAGTGAATTATATAAATATAAAGTAGTAAAAAT
TGAACCATTAGGAGTAGCACCCACCAAGGCAAAGAGAAGAGTGGTGCAGAGAGAAAAAAGAGCAGTGGGA
ATAGGAGCTTTGTTCCTTGGGTTCTTGGGAGCAGCAGGAAGCACTATGGGCGCAGCGTCAATGACGCTGA
CGGTACAGGCCAGACAATTATTGTCTGGTATAGTGCAGCAGCAGAACAATTTGCTGAGGGCTATTGAGGC
GCAACAGCATCTGTTGCAACTCACAGTCTGGGGCATCAAGCAGCTCCAGGCAAGAATCCTGGCTGTGGAA
AGATACCTAAAGGATCAACAGCTCCTGGGGATTTGGGGTTGCTCTGGAAAACTCATTTGCACCACTGCTG
TGCCTTGGAATGCTAGTTGGAGTAATAAATCTCTGGAACAGATTTGGAATCACACGACCTGGATGGAGTG
GGACAGAGAAATTAACAATTACACAAGCTTAATACACTCCTTAATTGAAGAATCGCAAAACCAGCAAGAA
AAGAATGAACAAGAATTATTGGAATTAGATAAATGGGCAAGTTTGTGGAATTGGTTTAACATAACAAATT
GGCTGTGGTATATAAAATTATTCATAATGATAGTAGGAGGCTTGGTAGGTTTAAGAATAGTTTTTGCTGT
ACTTTCTATAGTGAATAGAGTTAGGCAGGGATATTCACCATTATCGTTTCAGACCCACCTCCCAACCCCG
AGGGGACCCTATTCCAGCACATATGAGCTAGCTGCAGTAACGCCATTTTGCAAGGCATGGAAAAATACCA
AACCAAGAATAGAGAAGTTCAGATCAAGGGCGGGTACATGAAAATAGCTAACGTTGGGCCAAACAGGATA
TCTGCGGTGAGCAGTTTCGGCCCCGGCCCGGGGCCAAGAACAGATGGTCACCGCAGTTTCGGCCCCGGCC
CGAGGCCAAGAACAGATGGTCCCCAGATATGGCCCAACCCTCAGCAGTTTCTTAAGACCCATCAGATGTT
TCCAGGCTCCCCCAAGGACCTGAAATGACCCTGCGCCTTATTTGAATTAACCAATCAGCCTGCTTCTCGC
TTCTGTTCGCGCGCTTCTGCTTCCCGAGCTCTATAAAAGAGCTCACAACCCCTCACTCGGCGCGCCAGTC
CTCCGACAGACTGAGTCGGCCGGTCGAATCAAGCTTATCGATACCGTCGACTCCGGAATAGCCACCATGG
AGACGGACGTCTCAGCTGAAGCTGCTGCAAAGGAAGCTGCAGCTAAGGAGGCTGCAGCTAAGGCTGTGAG
CAAGGGCGAGGAGCTGTTCACCGGGGTGGTGCCCATCCTGGTCGAGCTGGACGGCGACGTAAACGGCCAC
AAGTTCAGCGTGTCCGGCGAGGGCGAGGGCGATGCCACCTACGGCAAGCTGACCCTGAAGTTCATCTGCA
CCACCGGCAAGCTGCCCGTGCCCTGGCCCACCCTCGTGACCACCCTGACCTACGGCGTGCAGTGCTTCAG
CCGCTACCCCGACCACATGAAGCAGCACGACTTCTTCAAGTCCGCCATGCCCGAAGGCTACGTCCAGGAG
CGCACCATCTTCTTCAAGGACGACGGCAACTACAAGACCCGCGCCGAGGTGAAGTTCGAGGGCGACACCC
TGGTGAACCGCATCGAGCTGAAGGGCATCGACTTCAAGGAGGACGGCAACATCCTGGGGCACAAGCTGGA
GTACAACTACAACAGCCACAACGTCTATATCATGGCCGACAAGCAGAAGAACGGCATCAAGGTGAACTTC
AAGATCCGCCACAACATCGAGGACGGCAGCGTGCAGCTCGCCGACCACTACCAGCAGAACACCCCCATCG
GCGACGGCCCCGTGCTGCTGCCCGACAACCACTACCTGAGCACCCAGTCCGCCCTGAGCAAAGACCCCAA
CGAGAAGCGCGATCACATGGTCCTGCTGGAGTTCGTGACCGCCGCCGGGATCACTCTCGGCATGGACGAG
CTGTACAAGTAAATGCATGAGTAACTGAGGATCCGCCCCTCTCCCTCCCCCCCCCCTAACGTTACTGGCC
GAAGCCGCTTGGAATAAGGCCGGTGTGCGTTTGTCTATATGTTATTTTCCACCATATTGCCGTCTTTTGG
CAATGTGAGGGCCCGGAAACCTGGCCCTGTCTTCTTGACGAGCATTCCTAGGGGTCTTTCCCCTCTCGCC
AAAGGAATGCAAGGTCTGTTGAATGTCGTGAAGGAAGCAGTTCCTCTGGAAGCTTCTTGAAGACAAACAA
CGTCTGTAGCGACCCTTTGCAGGCAGCGGAACCCCCCACCTGGCGACAGGTGCCTCTGCGGCCAAAAGCC
ACGTGTATAAGATACACCTGCAAAGGCGGCACAACCCCAGTGCCACGTTGTGAGTTGGATAGTTGTGGAA
AGAGTCAAATGGCTCTCCTCAAGCGTATTCAACAAGGGGCTGAAGGATGCCCAGAAGGTACCCCATTGTA
TGGGATCTGATCTGGGGCCTCGGTACACATGCTTTACATGTGTTTAGTCGAGGTTAAAAAAACGTCTAGG
CCCCCCGAACCACGGGGACGTGGTTTTCCTTTGAAAAACACGATGATAATATGGCCACAACCCTGGAATT
CGCCACCATGGTGAGCAAGGGCGAGGAGGATAACATGGCCATCATCAAGGAGTTCATGCGCTTCAAGGTG
CACATGGAGGGCTCCGTGAACGGCCACGAGTTCGAGATCGAGGGCGAGGGCGAGGGCCGCCCCTACGAGG
GCACCCAGACCGCCAAGCTGAAGGTGACCAAGGGTGGCCCCCTGCCCTTCGCCTGGGACATCCTGTCCCC
TCAGTTCATGTACGGCTCCAAGGCCTACGTGAAGCACCCCGCCGACATCCCCGACTACTTGAAGCTGTCC
TTCCCCGAGGGCTTCAAGTGGGAGCGCGTGATGAACTTCGAGGACGGCGGCGTGGTGACCGTGACCCAGG
ACTCCTCCCTGCAGGACGGCGAGTTCATCTACAAGGTGAAGCTGCGCGGCACCAACTTCCCCTCCGACGG
CCCCGTAATGCAGAAGAAGACCATGGGCTGGGAGGCCTCCTCCGAGCGGATGTACCCCGAGGACGGCGCC
CTGAAGGGCGAGATCAAGCAGAGGCTGAAGCTGAAGGACGGCGGCCACTACGACGCTGAGGTCAAGACCA
CCTACAAGGCCAAGAAGCCCGTGCAGCTGCCCGGCGCCTACAACGTCAACATCAAGTTGGACATCACCTC
CCACAACGAGGACTACACCATCGTGGAACAGTACGAACGCGCCGAGGGCCGCCACTCCACCGGCGGCATG
GACGAGCTGTACAAGTAAACTAGTAAGCTTGGCGTAACTAGATCTTGAGACAAATGGCAGTATTCATCCA
CAATTTTAAAAGAAAAGGGGGGATTGGGGGGTACAGTGCAGGGGAAAGAATAGTAGACATAATAGCAACA
GACATACAAACTAAAGAATTACAAAAACAAATTACAAAAATTCAAAATTTTCGGGTTTATTACAGGGACA
GCAGAGATCCACTTTGGGCTCGAGGGGGCCCGGGTGCAAAGATGGATAAAGTTTTAAACAGAGAGGAATC
TTTGCAGCTAATGGACCTTCTAGGTCTTGAAAGGAGTGGGAATTGGCTCCGGTGCCCGTCAGTGGGCAGA
GCGCACATCGCCCACAGTCCCCGAGAAGTTGGGGGGAGGGGTCGGCAATTGATCCGGTGCCTAGAGAAGG
TGGCGCGGGGTAAACTGGGAAAGTGATGTCGTGTACTGGCTCCGCCTTTTTCCCGAGGGTGGGGGAGAAC
CGTATATAAGTGCAGTAGTCGCCGTGAACGTTCTTTTTCGCAACGGGTTTGCCGCCAGAACACAGGTAAG
TGCCGTGTGTGGTTCCCGCGGGCCTGGCCTCTTTACGGGTTATGGCCCTTGCGTGCCTTGAATTACTTCC
ACCTGGCTGCAGTACGTGATTCTTGATCCCGAGCTTCGGGTTGGAAGTGGGTGGGAGAGTTCGAGGCCTT
GCGCTTAAGGAGCCCCTTCGCCTCGTGCTTGAGTTGAGGCCTGGCCTGGGCGCTGGGGCCGCCGCGTGCG
AATCTGGTGGCACCTTCGCGCCTGTCTCGCTGCTTTCGATAAGTCTCTAGCCATTTAAAATTTTTGATGA
CCTGCTGCGACGCTTTTTTTCTGGCAAGATAGTCTTGTAAATGCGGGCCAAGATCTGCACACTGGTATTT
CGGTTTTTGGGGCCGCGGGCGGCGACGGGGCCCGTGCGTCCCAGCGCACATGTTCGGCGAGGCGGGGCCT
GCGAGCGCGGCCACCGAGAATCGGACGGGGGTAGTCTCAAGCTGGCCGGCCTGCTCTGGTGCCTGGCCTC
GCGCCGCCGTGTATCGCCCCGCCCTGGGCGGCAAGGCTGGCCCGGTCGGCACCAGTTGCGTGAGCGGAAA
GATGGCCGCTTCCCGGCCCTGCTGCAGGGAGCTCAAAATGGAGGACGCGGCGCTCGGGAGAGCGGGCGGG
TGAGTCACCCACACAAAGGAAAAGGGCCTTTCCGTCCTCAGCCGTCGCTTCATGTGACTCCACGGAGTAC
CGGGCGCCGTCCAGGCACCTCGATTAGTTCTCGAGCTTTTGGAGTACGTCGTCTTTAGGTTGGGGGGAGG
GGTTTTATGCGATGGAGTTTCCCCACACTGAGTGGGTGGAGACTGAAGTTAGGCCAGCTTGGCACTTGAT
GTAATTCTCCTTGGAATTTGCCCTTTTTGAGTTTGGATCTTGGTTCATTCTCAAGCCTCAGACAGTGGTT
CAAAGTTTTTTTCTTCCATTTCAGGTGTCGTGACGTACGGCCACCATGACCGAGTACAAGCCCACGGTGC
GCCTCGCCACCCGCGACGACGTCCCCAGGGCCGTACGCACCCTCGCCGCCGCGTTCGCCGACTACCCCGC
CACGCGCCACACCGTCGATCCGGACCGCCACATCGAGCGGGTCACCGAGCTGCAAGAACTCTTCCTCACG
CGCGTCGGGCTCGACATCGGCAAGGTGTGGGTCGCGGACGACGGCGCCGCCGTGGCGGTCTGGACCACGC
CGGAGAGCGTCGAAGCGGGGGCGGTGTTCGCCGAGATCGGCCCGCGCATGGCCGAGTTGAGCGGTTCCCG
GCTGGCCGCGCAGCAACAGATGGAAGGCCTCCTGGCGCCGCACCGGCCCAAGGAGCCCGCGTGGTTCCTG
GCCACCGTCGGAGTCTCGCCCGACCACCAGGGCAAGGGTCTGGGCAGCGCCGTCGTGCTCCCCGGAGTGG
AGGCGGCCGAGCGCGCCGGGGTGCCCGCCTTCCTGGAGACCTCCGCGCCCCGCAACCTCCCCTTCTACGA
GCGGCTCGGCTTCACCGTCACCGCCGACGTCGAGGTGCCCGAAGGACCGCGCACCTGGTGCATGACCCGC
AAGCCCGGTGCCTGAACGCGTTAAGTCGACAATCAACCTCTGGATTACAAAATTTGTGAAAGATTGACTG
GTATTCTTAACTATGTTGCTCCTTTTACGCTATGTGGATACGCTGCTTTAATGCCTTTGTATCATGCTAT
TGCTTCCCGTATGGCTTTCATTTTCTCCTCCTTGTATAAATCCTGGTTGCTGTCTCTTTATGAGGAGTTG
TGGCCCGTTGTCAGGCAACGTGGCGTGGTGTGCACTGTGTTTGCTGACGCAACCCCCACTGGTTGGGGCA
TTGCCACCACCTGTCAGCTCCTTTCCGGGACTTTCGCTTTCCCCCTCCCTATTGCCACGGCGGAACTCAT
CGCCGCCTGCCTTGCCCGCTGCTGGACAGGGGCTCGGCTGTTGGGCACTGACAATTCCGTGGTGTTGTCG
GGGAAATCATCGTCCTTTCCTTGGCTGCTCGCCTGTGTTGCCACCTGGATTCTGCGCGGGACGTCCTTCT
GCTACGTCCCTTCGGCCCTCAATCCAGCGGACCTTCCTTCCCGCGGCCTGCTGCCGGCTCTGCGGCCTCT
TCCGCGTCTTCGCCTTCGCCCTCAGACGAGTCGGATCTCCCTTTGGGCCGCCTCCCCGCGTCGACTTTAA
GACCAATGACTTACAAGGCAGCTGTAGATCTTAGCCACTTTTTAAAAGAAAAGGGGGGACTGGAAGGGCT
AATTCACTCCCAACGAAGACAAGATCTGCTTTTTGCTTGTACTGGGTCTCTCTGGTTAGACCAGATCTGA
GCCTGGGAGCTCTCTGGCTAACTAGGGAACCCACTGCTTAAGCCTCAATAAAGCTTGCCTTGAGTGCTTC
AAGTAGTGTGTGCCCGTCTGTTGTGTGACTCTGGTAACTAGAGATCCCTCAGACCCTTTTAGTCAGTGTG
GAAAATCTCTAGCAGTACGTATAGTAGTTCATGTCATCTTATTATTCAGTATTTATAACTTGCAAAGAAA
TGAATATCAGAGAGTGAGAGGAACTTGTTTATTGCAGCTTATAATGGTTACAAATAAAGCAATAGCATCA
CAAATTTCACAAATAAAGCATTTTTTTCACTGCATTCTAGTTGTGGTTTGTCCAAACTCATCAATGTATC
TTATCATGTCTGGCTCTAGCTATCCCGCCCCTAACTCCGCCCATCCCGCCCCTAACTCCGCCCAGTTCCG
CCCATTCTCCGCCCCATGGCTGACTAATTTTTTTTATTTATGCAGAGGCCGAGGCCGCCTCGGCCTCTGA
GCTATTCCAGAAGTAGTGAGGAGGCTTTTTTGGAGGCCTAGGGACGTACCCAATTCGCCCTATAGTGAGT
CGTATTACGCGCGCTCACTGGCCGTCGTTTTACAACGTCGTGACTGGGAAAACCCTGGCGTTACCCAACT
TAATCGCCTTGCAGCACATCCCCCTTTCGCCAGCTGGCGTAATAGCGAAGAGGCCCGCACCGATCGCCCT
TCCCAACAGTTGCGCAGCCTGAATGGCGAATGGG
[124 nt withheld, positions 8225-8348]
C
[91 nt withheld, positions 8350-8440]
A
[49 nt withheld, positions 8442-8490]
CCTTTGACGTTGGAGTCCACGTTCTTT
[37 nt withheld, positions 8518-8554]
ACCCTATCTCGGTCTATTCTTTTGATTTATAAGGGATTTTGCCGATTTCGGCCTATTGGTTAAAAAATGA
GCTGATTTAACAAAAATTTAACGCGAATTTTAACAAAATATTAACGCTTACAATTTAGGTGGCACTTTTC
GGGGAAATGTGCGCGGAACCCCTATTTGTTTATTTTTCTAAATACATTCAAATATGTATCCGCTCATGAG
ACAATAACCCTGATAAATGCTTCAATAATATTGAAAAAGGAAGAGTATGAGTATTCAACATTTCCGTGTC
GCCCTTATTCCCTTTTTTGCGGCATTTTGCCTTCCTGTTTTTGCTCACCCAGAAACGCTGGTGAAAGTAA
AAGATGCTGAAGATCAGTTGGGTGCACGAGTGGGTTACATCGAACTGGATCTCAACAGCGGTAAGATCCT
TGAGAGTTTTCGCCCCGAAGAACGTTTTCCAATGATGAGCACTTTTAAAGTTCTGCTATGTGGCGCGGTA
TTATCCCGTATTGACGCCGGGCAAGAGCAACTCGGTCGCCGCATACACTATTCTCAGAATGACTTGGTTG
AGTACTCACCAGTCACAGAAAAGCATCTTACGGATGGCATGACAGTAAGAGAATTATGCAGTGCTGCCAT
AACCATGAGTGATAACACTGCGGCCAACTTACTTCTGACAACGATCGGAGGACCGAAGGAGCTAACCGCT
TTTTTGCACAACATGGGGGATCATGTAACTCGCCTTGATCGTTGGGAACCGGAGCTGAATGAAGCCATAC
CAAACGACGAGCGTGACACCACGATGCCTGTAGCAATGGCAACAACGTTGCGCAAACTATTAACTGGCGA
ACTACTTACTCTAGCTTCCCGGCAACAATTAATAGACTGGATGGAGGCGGATAAAGTTGCAGGACCACTT
CTGCGCTCGGCCCTTCCGGCTGGCTGGTTTATTGCTGATAAATCTGGAGCCGGTGAGCGTGGGTCTCGCG
GTATCATTGCAGCACTGGGGCCAGATGGTAAGCCCTCCCGTATCGTAGTTATCTACACGACGGGGAGTCA
GGCAACTATGGATGAACGAAATAGACAGATCGCTGAGATAGGTGCCTCACTGATTAAGCATTGGTAACTG
TCAGACCAAGTTTACTCATATATACTTTAGATTGATTTAAAACTTCATTTTTAATTTAAAAGGATCTAGG
TGAAGATCCTTTTTGATAATCTCATGACCAAAATCCCTTAACGTGAGTTTTCGTTCCACTGAGCGTCAGA
CCCCGTAGAAAAGATCAAAGGATCTTCTTGAGATCCTTTTTTTCTGCGCGTAATCTGCTGCTTGCAAACA
AAAAAACCACCGCTACCAGCGGTGGTTTGTTTGCCGGATCAAGAGCTACCAACTCTTTTTCCGAAGGTAA
CTGGCTTCAGCAGAGCGCAGATACCAAATACTGTTCTTCTAGTGTAGCCGTAGTTAGGCCACCACTTCAA
GAACTCTGTAGCACCGCCTACATACCTCGCTCTGCTAATCCTGTTACCAGTGGCTGCTGCCAGTGGCGAT
AAGTCGTGTCTTACCGGGTTGGACTCAAGACGATAGTTACCGGATAAGGCGCAGCGGTCGGGCTGAACGG
GGGGTTCGTGCACACAGCCCAGCTTGGAGCGAACGACCTACACCGAACTGAGATACCTACAGCGTGAGCT
ATGAGAAAGCGCCACGCTTCCCGAAGGGAGAAAGGCGGACAGGTATCCGGTAAGCGGCAGGGTCGGAACA
GGAGAGCGCACGAGGGAGCTTCCAGGGGGAAACGCCTGGTATCTTTATAGTCCTGTCGGGTTTCGCCACC
TCTGACTTGAGCGTCGATTTTTGTGATGCTCGTCAGGGGGGCGGAGCCTATGGAAAAACGCCAGCAACGC
GGCCTTTTTACGGTTCCTGGCCTTTTGCTGGCCTTTTGCTCACATGTTCTTTCCTGCGTTATCCCCTGAT
TCTGTGGATAACCGTATTACCGCCTTTGAGTGAGCTGATACCGCTCGCCGCAGC
Features (pLannotate 1.2.2; 33 found; start..end, strand, type, name):
      1..43      +  rep_origin     RSF ori (fragment): Plasmids containing the RSF 1030 origin of replication can be propagated in E. coli cells that contain additional plasmids with compatible origins.
     45..137     +  CDS            lacI (fragment): lac repressor; lacI; The lac repressor binds to the lac operator to inhibit transcription in E. coli. This inhibition can be relieved by adding lactose or isopropyl-β-D-thiogalactopyranoside (IPTG).
    150..171     +  protein_bind   CAP binding site: CAP binding activates transcription in the presence of cAMP. E. coli catabolite activator protein
    186..216     +  promoter       lac promoter: promoter for the E. coli lac operon
    224..240     +  protein_bind   lac operator: The lac repressor binds to the lac operator to inhibit transcription in E. coli. This inhibition can be relieved by adding lactose or isopropyl-β-D-thiogalactopyranoside (IPTG). lac repressor encoded by lacI
    285..303     +  promoter       T3 promoter: promoter for bacteriophage T3 RNA polymerase
    331..557     +  promoter       RSV promoter: Rous sarcoma virus enhancer/promoter
    558..738     +  LTR            5' LTR (truncated): truncated 5' long terminal repeat (LTR) from HIV-1
    785..910     +  misc_feature   HIV-1 Ψ: packaging signal of human immunodeficiency virus type 1
    894..1257    +  CDS            HIV-1 gag (fragment): gag protein from human immunodeficiency virus 1; gag
   1403..1636    +  misc_feature   RRE: The Rev response element (RRE) of HIV-1 allows for Rev-dependent mRNA export from the nucleus to the cytoplasm.
   2013..2039    +  CDS            Rev (fragment): human immunodeficiency virus 1 (HIV-1) Rev protein; rev; enhances nuclear export of unspliced and incompletely spliced viral mRNAs
   2067..2468    +  promoter       SFFV promoter: spleen focus-forming virus long terminal repeat (LTR) promoter
   2478..2501    +  misc_feature   MCS (fragment): pBluescript multiple cloning site
   2586..3302    +  CDS            EGFP: the original enhanced GFP (Yang et al., 1996) mammalian codon-optimized
   3326..3912    +  misc_feature   IRES2: internal ribosome entry site (IRES) of the encephalomyocarditis virus (EMCV)
   3928..4635    +  CDS            mCherry: mCherry is a basic (constitutively fluorescent) red fluorescent protein published in 2004, derived from Discosoma sp.. It is reported to be a very rapidly-maturing monomer with low acid sensitivity.
   4694..4811    +  misc_feature   cPPT/CTS: central polypurine tract and central termination sequence of HIV-1
   4872..4938    +  CDS            small t antigen (fragment): SV40 (simian virus 40) small t antigen
   4964..5175    +  promoter       EF-1α core promoter: core promoter for human elongation factor EF-1α
   5176..6114    +  intron         EF-1α intron A: intron upstream of the start codon of human EF-1α
   6136..6735    +  CDS            PuroR (fragment): puromycin N-acetyltransferase; pac from Streptomyces; confers resistance to puromycin
   6751..7339    +  misc_feature   WPRE: woodchuck hepatitis virus posttranscriptional regulatory element
   7390..7409    +  misc_feature   cPPT/CTS (fragment): central polypurine tract and central termination sequence of HIV-1
   7411..7644    +  LTR            3' LTR (ΔU3): self-inactivating 3' long terminal repeat (LTR) from HIV-1
   7722..7843    +  polyA_signal   SV40 poly(A) signal: SV40 polyadenylation signal
   7883..8018    +  rep_origin     SV40 ori: SV40 origin of replication
   8039..8057    -  promoter       T7 promoter: promoter for bacteriophage T7 RNA polymerase
   8065..8220    +  CDS            lacZα (fragment): LacZα fragment of β-galactosidase; lacZ fragment
   8225..8653    +  rep_origin     f1 ori (sequence partly withheld): f1 bacteriophage origin of replication; arrow indicates direction of (+) strand synthesis
   8706..8810    +  promoter       AmpR promoter: bla
   8811..9671    +  CDS            AmpR: β-lactamase; bla; confers resistance to ampicillin, carbenicillin, and related antibiotics
   9842..10430   +  rep_origin     ori: high-copy-number ColE1/pMB1/pBR322/pUC origin of replication
