[The description below was written by a language model from this plasmid's Addgene catalogue record and pLannotate feature annotations shown in this document.]
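Description:
Artichoke is an empty-backbone, third-generation-style lentiviral vector built as a protein degradation reporter for mammalian cells. It is propagated in E. coli through a high-copy ColE1/pUC-type origin with ampicillin resistance, and also carries an f1 origin. The viral frame consists of an RSV promoter driving a truncated HIV-1 5' LTR, the Ψ packaging signal with a gag fragment, the RRE for Rev-dependent export of the genomic RNA, a cPPT/CTS, WPRE, and a self-inactivating ΔU3 3' LTR followed by an SV40 poly(A) signal and SV40 origin. The catalogue lists the backbone as about 6 kb, whereas the depositor's full sequence is 10,568 nt. The short RSF ori, lacI, lacZα, Rev and small t antigen hits in the feature table are fragments, probably cloning remnants or annotation matches rather than functional parts.

The reporter cassette is driven by the SFFV promoter. A BsmBI cloning site immediately downstream accepts a candidate protein or degron sequence, which is then expressed as an N-terminal fusion to EGFP through a 17-amino-acid rigid linker (the linker is described in the catalogue entry but not annotated). An EMCV IRES on the same transcript directs independent translation of mCherry. Because both fluorophores come from one mRNA, mCherry serves as an internal control for expression. A fall in the EGFP-to-mCherry ratio therefore reflects post-translational loss of the fusion protein rather than a change in transcription or copy number. A separate EF-1α promoter with its intron A drives puromycin N-acetyltransferase for selecting transduced cells. The associated publication concerns a molecular glue degrader, consistent with using the vector to measure drug-induced degradation of cloned targets, for example by flow cytometry.
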