Addgene plasmid #73320: Artichoke
Purpose: (Empty Backbone) Artichoke is a protein degradation reporter plasmid in a lentiviral backbone (SFFV.BsmBIClonesite.17AARigidLinker-EGFP.IRES.mCherry.cppt.EF1a.PuroR)
Depositing lab: Benjamin Ebert. Depositing organization: Broad Institute. Publication: The CDK inhibitor CR8 acts as a molecular glue degrader that depletes cyclin K. Slabicki M, Kozicka Z, Petzold G, Li YD, Manojkumar M, Bunker RD, Donovan KA, Sievers QL, Koeppel J, Suchyta D, Sperling AS, Fink EC, Gasser JA, Wang LR, Corsello SM, Sellar RS, Jan M, Gillingham D, Scholl C, Frohling S, Golub TR, Fischer ES, Thoma NH, Ebert BL. Nature. 2020 Sep;585(7824):293-297. doi: 10.1038/s41586-020-2374-x. Epub 2020 Jun 3. PubMed 32494016.
Backbone
  Vector backbone: Lentiviral
  Backbone manufacturer: Genetic Perturbations Platform, Broad Institute
  Backbone size (bp): 6000
  Vector type: Mammalian Expression, Lentiviral
  Promoter: SFFV and EF1a
  Selectable markers: Puromycin
  Tag / fusion protein: EGFP
Growth in bacteria
  Bacterial resistance: Ampicillin, 100 μg/mL
  Growth temperature: 37°C
  Growth strain: NEB Stable
  Copy number: Unknown
Gene/Insert
  Cloning method: Restriction Enzyme
Terms and licenses: Academic/Nonprofit Terms; Industry Terms: Not Available to Industry
How to cite: Artichoke was a gift from Benjamin Ebert (Addgene plasmid # 73320 ; http://n2t.net/addgene:73320 ; RRID:Addgene_73320)
