>Addgene plasmid #73320 | Artichoke | addgene partial sequence | sequence record 138356 | SFFVpro-F 5'-CTTCTGCTTCCCGAGCTCTA-3'
TCGGCGCGCCAGTCCTCCGACAGACTGAGTCGGCCGGTCGAATCAAGCTTATCGATACCGTCGACTCCGG
AATAGCCACCATGGAGACGGACGTCTCAGCTGAAGCTGCTGCAAAGGAAGCTGCAGCTAAGGAGGCTGCA
GCTAAGGCTGTGAGCAAGGGCGAGGAGCTGTTCACCGGGGTGGTGCCCATCCTGGTCGAGCTGGACGGCG
ACGTAAACGGCCACAAGTTCAGCGTGTCCGGCGAGGGCGAGGGCGATGCCACCTACGGCAAGCTGACCCT
GAAGTTCATCTGCACCACCGGCAAGCTGCCCGTGCCCTGGCCCACCCTCGTGACCACCCTGACCTACGGC
GTGCAGTGCTTCAGCCGCTACCCCGACCACATGAAGCAGCACGACTTCTTCAAGTCCGCCATGCCCGAAG
GCTACGTCCAGGAGCGCACCATCTTCTTCAAGGACGACGGCAACTACAAGACCCGCGCCGAGGTGAAGTT
CGAGGGCGACACCCTGGTGAACCGCATCGAGCTGAAGGGCATCGACTTCAAGGAGGACGGCAACATCCTG
GGGCACAAGCTGGAGTACAACTACAACAGCCACAACGTCTATATCATGGCCGACAAGCAGAAGAACGGCA
TCAAGGTGAACTTCAAGATCCGCCACAACATCGAGGACGGCAGCGTGCAGCTCGCCGACCACTACCAGCA
GAACACCCCCATCGGCGACGGCCCCGTGCTGCTGCCCGACAACCACTACCTGAGCACCCAGTCCGCCCTG
AGCAAAGACCCCAACGAGAAGCGCGATCACATGGTCCTGCTGGAGTTCGTGACCGCCGCCGGGATCACTC
TCGGCATGGACGAGCTGTACAAGTAAATGCATGAGTAACTGAGGATCCGCCCCT
