>Addgene plasmid #73320 | Artichoke | addgene partial sequence | sequence record 138357 | IRES-F 5'-TGGCTCTCCTCAAGCGTATT-3'
CCCATTGTATGGGATCTGATCTGGGGCCTCGGTACACATGCTTTACATGTGTTTAGTCGAGGTTAAAAAA
ACGTCTAGGCCCCCCGAACCACGGGGACGTGGTTTTCCTTTGAAAAACACGATGATAATATGGCCACAAC
CCTGGAATTCGCCACCATGGTGAGCAAGGGCGAGGAGGATAACATGGCCATCATCAAGGAGTTCATGCGC
TTCAAGGTGCACATGGAGGGCTCCGTGAACGGCCACGAGTTCGAGATCGAGGGCGAGGGCGAGGGCCGCC
CCTACGAGGGCACCCAGACCGCCAAGCTGAAGGTGACCAAGGGTGGCCCCCTGCCCTTCGCCTGGGACAT
CCTGTCCCCTCAGTTCATGTACGGCTCCAAGGCCTACGTGAAGCACCCCGCCGACATCCCCGACTACTTG
AAGCTGTCCTTCCCCGAGGGCTTCAAGTGGGAGCGCGTGATGAACTTCGAGGACGGCGGCGTGGTGACCG
TGACCCAGGACTCCTCCCTGCAGGACGGCGAGTTCATCTACAAGGTGAAGCTGCGCGGCACCAACTTCCC
CTCCGACGGCCCCGTAATGCAGAAGAAGACCATGGGCTGGGAGGCCTCCTCCGAGCGGATGTACCCCGAG
GACGGCGCCCTGAAGGGCGAGATCAAGCAGAGGCTGAAGCTGAAGGACGGCGGCCACTACGACGCTGAGG
TCAAGACCACCTACAAGGCCAAGAAGCCCGTGCAGCTGCCCGGCGCCTACAACGTCAACATCAAGTTGGA
CATCACCTCCCACAACGAGGACTACACCATCGTGGAACAGTACGAACGCGCCGAGGGCCGCCACTCCACC
GGCGGCATGGACGAGCTGTACAAGTAAACTAGTAAGCTTGGCGTAACTAGATCTTGAGACAAATGGCAGT
ATTCATCCACAATTTTAAAAGAAAA
